Addgene plasmid #185295: DHR93_Nccapped_mCh-SspB (pBS1072)
Purpose: For the mammalian expression of the synthetic protein DHR93_Nccapped attached to SspB for light inducible binding to iLID scaffolds. Systems like this can be used to induce condensate formation
Depositing lab: Pamela Silver. Depositing organization: Harvard Medical School. Publication: Natural and Designed Proteins Inspired by Extremotolerant Organisms Can Form Condensates and Attenuate Apoptosis in Human Cells. Veling MT, Nguyen DT, Thadani NN, Oster ME, Rollins NJ, Brock KP, Bethel NP, Lim S, Baker D, Way JC, Marks DS, Chang RL, Silver PA. ACS Synth Biol. 2022 Mar 18;11(3):1292-1302. doi: 10.1021/acssynbio.1c00572. Epub 2022 Feb 18. PubMed 35176859.
Backbone
  Vector backbone: YK 02 mCh SspB
  Vector type: Mammalian Expression
Growth in bacteria
  Bacterial resistance: Ampicillin, 100 μg/mL
  Growth temperature: 37°C
  Growth strain: DH5alpha
  Copy number: High Copy
Gene/Insert
  Gene/Insert name: DHR93_Nccapped
  Species: De novo
  Insert size (bp): 690
  Cloning method: Gibson Cloning
Terms and licenses: Academic/Nonprofit Terms; Industry Terms: Not Available to Industry
Depositor comments: This plasmid encodes a protein fused to SspB. SspB will bind to iLID upon exposure to blue light. We used it to test for light inducible condensate formations using a scaffold protein (FTH1) bound to iLID which was expressed off a separate plasmid (see pBS1042 for the scaffold protein).
How to cite: DHR93_Nccapped_mCh-SspB (pBS1072) was a gift from Pamela Silver (Addgene plasmid # 185295 ; http://n2t.net/addgene:185295 ; RRID:Addgene_185295)
