[The description below was written by a language model from this plasmid's Addgene catalogue record and pLannotate feature annotations shown in this document.]
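Description:
DHR93_Nccapped_mCh-SspB (pBS1072) is a 6.7 kb mammalian expression plasmid built on the YK 02 mCh SspB backbone. It is propagated in E. coli through a high-copy ColE1/pUC-type origin with ampicillin selection (AmpR under its own bla promoter), and it also carries an f1 phage origin. A second marker cassette places the Sh ble bleomycin/Zeocin resistance gene under both the SV40 early promoter and the bacterial EM7 promoter, followed by an SV40 polyadenylation signal. This would in principle allow drug selection in mammalian cells, although the record does not mention such use.

The payload is driven by the CMV immediate-early enhancer and promoter, with a T7 promoter just downstream, and is terminated by the bGH polyadenylation signal. The insert, DHR93_Nccapped, is a 690 bp de novo designed protein sequence introduced by Gibson cloning. It is not annotated in the feature table, but the unannotated gap between the T7 promoter and mCherry fits its size, consistent with the name's order: DHR93_Nccapped, then mCherry, then an SspB fragment. mCherry gives a red fluorescent readout of the fusion's localisation.

SspB is the binding partner of iLID, and the two associate on exposure to blue light. In the depositors' system, iLID is fused to a multimeric scaffold protein (FTH1) expressed from a separate plasmid. Illumination therefore recruits many copies of the designed protein onto the scaffold, which was used to test for light-inducible condensate formation in human cells.
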