Features (pLannotate 1.2.2; 22 found; start..end, strand, type, name):
     34..86      -  misc_feature   bom (fragment): basis of mobility region from pBR322
    241..620     +  enhancer       CMV enhancer: human cytomegalovirus immediate early enhancer
    621..824     +  promoter       CMV promoter: human cytomegalovirus (CMV) immediate early promoter
    820..853     +  LTR            5' LTR (truncated) (fragment): truncated 5' long terminal repeat (LTR) from HIV-1
    869..887     +  promoter       T7 promoter: promoter for bacteriophage T7 RNA polymerase
   1622..2329    +  CDS            mCherry: mCherry is a basic (constitutively fluorescent) red fluorescent protein published in 2004, derived from Discosoma sp.. It is reported to be a very rapidly-maturing monomer with low acid sensitivity.
   2360..2689    +  CDS            sspB (fragment): SSPB_HAEIN - Experimental evidence at protein level: Swiss-Prot protein existence level 1. Also stimulates degradation of the N-terminus of RseA (residues 1-108, alone or in complex with sigma-E) by ClpX-ClpP in a non-ssrA-mediated fashion. From Haemophilus influenzae (strain ATCC 51907 / DSM 11121 / KW20 / Rd).
   2715..2939    +  polyA_signal   bGH poly(A) signal: bovine growth hormone polyadenylation signal
   2943..2964    +  promoter       SV40 promoter (fragment): SV40 enhancer and early promoter
   2985..3413    +  rep_origin     f1 ori (sequence partly withheld): f1 bacteriophage origin of replication; arrow indicates direction of (+) strand synthesis
   3427..3756    +  promoter       SV40 promoter: SV40 enhancer and early promoter
   3804..3851    +  promoter       EM7 promoter: synthetic bacterial promoter&nbsp
   3870..4244    +  CDS            BleoR: antibiotic-binding protein; Sh ble from Streptoalloteichus hindustanus; confers resistance to bleomycin, phleomycin, and Zeocin™
   4254..4379    +  CDS            ble (fragment): BLE_KLEPN - Experimental evidence at protein level: Swiss-Prot protein existence level 1. Binding protein with a strong affinity to the bleomycin family of antibiotics. Binds to CL990; an antimitotic-antibiotic compound. From Klebsiella pneumoniae.
   4374..4495    +  polyA_signal   SV40 poly(A) signal: SV40 polyadenylation signal
   4568..4584    -  protein_bind   lac operator: The lac repressor binds to the lac operator to inhibit transcription in E. coli. This inhibition can be relieved by adding lactose or isopropyl-β-D-thiogalactopyranoside (IPTG). lac repressor encoded by lacI
   4592..4622    -  promoter       lac promoter: promoter for the E. coli lac operon
   4637..4658    -  protein_bind   CAP binding site: CAP binding activates transcription in the presence of cAMP. E. coli catabolite activator protein
   4671..4763    -  CDS            lacI (fragment): lac repressor; lacI; The lac repressor binds to the lac operator to inhibit transcription in E. coli. This inhibition can be relieved by adding lactose or isopropyl-β-D-thiogalactopyranoside (IPTG).
   4946..5534    -  rep_origin     ori: high-copy-number ColE1/pMB1/pBR322/pUC origin of replication
   5705..6565    -  CDS            AmpR: β-lactamase; bla; confers resistance to ampicillin, carbenicillin, and related antibiotics
   6566..6670    -  promoter       AmpR promoter: bla
>Addgene plasmid #185295 | DHR93_Nccapped_mCh-SspB (pBS1072) | addgene full sequence | sequence record 363905 | Addgene NGS Result
GACGTCGACGGATCGGGAGATCTCCCGATCCCCTATGGTGCACTCTCAGTACAATCTGCTCTGATGCCGC
ATAGTTAAGCCAGTATCTGCTCCCTGCTTGTGTGTTGGAGGTCGCTGAGTAGTGCGCGAGCAAAATTTAA
GCTACAACAAGGCAAGGCTTGACCGACAATTGCATGAAGAATCTGCTTAGGGTTAGGCGTTTTGCGCTGC
TTCGCGATGTACGGGCCAGATATACGCGTTGACATTGATTATTGACTAGTTATTAATAGTAATCAATTAC
GGGGTCATTAGTTCATAGCCCATATATGGAGTTCCGCGTTACATAACTTACGGTAAATGGCCCGCCTGGC
TGACCGCCCAACGACCCCCGCCCATTGACGTCAATAATGACGTATGTTCCCATAGTAACGCCAATAGGGA
CTTTCCATTGACGTCAATGGGTGGAGTATTTACGGTAAACTGCCCACTTGGCAGTACATCAAGTGTATCA
TATGCCAAGTACGCCCCCTATTGACGTCAATGACGGTAAATGGCCCGCCTGGCATTATGCCCAGTACATG
ACCTTATGGGACTTTCCTACTTGGCAGTACATCTACGTATTAGTCATCGCTATTACCATGGTGATGCGGT
TTTGGCAGTACATCAATGGGCGTGGATAGCGGTTTGACTCACGGGGATTTCCAAGTCTCCACCCCATTGA
CGTCAATGGGAGTTTGTTTTGGCACCAAAATCAACGGGACTTTCCAAAATGTCGTAACAACTCCGCCCCA
TTGACGCAAATGGGCGGTAGGCGTGTACGGTGGGAGGTCTATATAAGCAGAGCTCTCTGGCTAACTAGAG
AACCCACTGCTTACTGGCTTATCGAAATTAATACGACTCACTATAGGGAGACCCAAGCTGGCTAGCCACC
ATGTCCGAAGAACTTGAACGCGAATCAGAAGAAGCTGAACGTCGACTCCAAGAAGCGCGAAAGAGATCCG
AAGAAGCACGTGAAAGAGGAGATCTTAAAGAATTGGCCGAAGCCCTTATTGAAGAAGCTCGGGCGGTCCA
AGAACTCGCACGAGTCGCCTGCGAACGGGGTAATTCCGAAGAAGCGGAACGAGCTAGTGAGAAAGCTCAG
CGCGTTTTGGAAGAAGCCCGCAAAGTTTCTGAAGAAGCACGGGAACAAGGAGATGATGAAGTCTTGGCCC
TCGCACTGATTGCTATAGCTCTTGCTGTCCTCGCATTGGCGGAAGTCGCCTGCTGCCGGGGTAATTCTGA
AGAAGCAGAACGCGCTTCTGAAAAGGCACAACGGGTGTTGGAAGAAGCCCGAAAAGTATCAGAAGAAGCT
CGCGAACAAGGGGATGATGAAGTCCTCGCACTGGCACTGATAGCAATTGCACTCGCGGTCCTCGCGCTCG
CCGAAGTTGCGTGCTGCAGAGGTAATAAAGAAGAAGCGGAACGCGCATATGAAGATGCACGGCGCGTCGA
AGAAGAAGCCCGTAAAGTAAAAGAATCTGCTGAAGAACAAGGAGATTCAGAAGTCAAAAGATTGGCCGAA
GAAGCCGAACAATTGGCTCGGGAAGCGCGCCGCCACGTACAAGAATGTCGCGGGAATTCCGGAGGCGGCG
GATCCGGCGGAATGGTGTCTAAAGGCGAGGAGGATAACATGGCTATAATCAAGGAATTTATGAGGTTCAA
GGTGCATATGGAGGGATCTGTGAACGGTCACGAGTTCGAAATCGAGGGCGAAGGCGAGGGGCGACCCTAT
GAAGGGACACAGACGGCCAAACTGAAGGTGACCAAGGGTGGCCCCCTGCCTTTCGCCTGGGACATCCTGT
CACCCCAGTTTATGTACGGCTCTAAGGCTTACGTTAAGCACCCTGCCGATATTCCGGACTACTTGAAACT
GAGCTTCCCTGAAGGGTTCAAGTGGGAACGGGTAATGAATTTTGAGGATGGCGGTGTAGTCACAGTTACC
CAGGACAGCTCTCTTCAGGACGGAGAATTTATCTATAAGGTTAAACTTCGGGGCACTAACTTCCCATCAG
ACGGCCCCGTGATGCAGAAGAAAACTATGGGCTGGGAAGCCAGCTCAGAACGCATGTATCCCGAGGACGG
AGCACTGAAGGGAGAAATCAAGCAGCGACTCAAGCTGAAGGATGGGGGACATTATGATGCTGAGGTCAAA
ACCACCTATAAGGCCAAGAAACCCGTTCAGCTTCCTGGGGCATACAACGTGAATATCAAACTGGATATTA
CATCCCATAACGAAGACTATACCATCGTGGAACAGTACGAGCGGGCCGAGGGCAGACATAGCACAGGGGG
CATGGATGAATTGTACAAGGCGGCCGGATCCGGTGGTACCTCTGGAGGTAGCTCCCCGAAACGCCCTAAG
CTGCTGCGTGAATATTACGATTGGCTGGTTGATAACAGCTTTACCCCATATCTGGTGGTGGATGCCACAT
ACCTGGGCGTGAACGTGCCCGTGGAGTATGTGAAAGACGGTCAGATCGTGCTGAATCTGTCTGCAAGTGC
GACCGGCAACCTGCAACTGACAAATGATTTTATCCAGTTCAACGCCCGCTTTAAGGGCGTGTCTCGTGAA
CTGTATATCCCGATGGGTGCCGCTCTGGCCATTTACGCTCGCGAGAACGGCGATGGTGTGATGTTCGAAC
CAGAAGAAATCTATGACGAGCTGAATATTGGTTAAACCCGCTGATCAGCCTCGACTGTGCCTTCTAGTTG
CCAGCCATCTGTTGTTTGCCCCTCCCCCGTGCCTTCCTTGACCCTGGAAGGTGCCACTCCCACTGTCCTT
TCCTAATAAAATGAGGAAATTGCATCGCATTGTCTGAGTAGGTGTCATTCTATTCTGGGGGGTGGGGTGG
GGCAGGACAGCAAGGGGGAGGATTGGGAAGACAATAGCAGGCATGCTGGGGATGCGGTGGGCTCTATGGC
TTCTGAGGCGGAAAGAACCAGCTGGGGCTCTAGGGGGTATCCCC
[124 nt withheld, positions 2985-3108]
C
[91 nt withheld, positions 3110-3200]
A
[49 nt withheld, positions 3202-3250]
CCTTTGACGTTGGAGTCCACGTTCTTT
[37 nt withheld, positions 3278-3314]
ACCCTATCTCGGTCTATTCTTTTGATTTATAAGGGATTTTGCCGATTTCGGCCTATTGGTTAAAAAATGA
GCTGATTTAACAAAAATTTAACGCGAATTAATTCTGTGGAATGTGTGTCAGTTAGGGTGTGGAAAGTCCC
CAGGCTCCCCAGCAGGCAGAAGTATGCAAAGCATGCATCTCAATTAGTCAGCAACCAGGTGTGGAAAGTC
CCCAGGCTCCCCAGCAGGCAGAAGTATGCAAAGCATGCATCTCAATTAGTCAGCAACCATAGTCCCGCCC
CTAACTCCGCCCATCCCGCCCCTAACTCCGCCCAGTTCCGCCCATTCTCCGCCCCATGGCTGACTAATTT
TTTTTATTTATGCAGAGGCCGAGGCCGCCTCTGCCTCTGAGCTATTCCAGAAGTAGTGAGGAGGCTTTTT
TGGAGGCCTAGGCTTTTGCAAAAAGCTCCCGGGAGCTTGTATATCCATTTTCGGATCTGATCAGCACGTG
TTGACAATTAATCATCGGCATAGTATATCGGCATAGTATAATACGACAAGGTGAGGAACTAAACCATGGC
CAAGTTGACCAGTGCCGTTCCGGTGCTCACCGCGCGCGACGTCGCCGGAGCGGTCGAGTTCTGGACCGAC
CGGCTCGGGTTCTCCCGGGACTTCGTGGAGGACGACTTCGCCGGTGTGGTCCGGGACGACGTGACCCTGT
TCATCAGCGCGGTCCAGGACCAGGTGGTGCCGGACAACACCCTGGCCTGGGTGTGGGTGCGCGGCCTGGA
CGAGCTGTACGCCGAGTGGTCGGAGGTCGTGTCCACGAACTTCCGGGACGCCTCCGGGCCGGCCATGACC
GAGATCGGCGAGCAGCCGTGGGGGCGGGAGTTCGCCCTGCGCGACCCGGCCGGCAACTGCGTGCACTTCG
TGGCCGAGGAGCAGGACTGACACGTGCTACGAGATTTCGATTCCACCGCCGCCTTCTATGAAAGGTTGGG
CTTCGGAATCGTTTTCCGGGACGCCGGCTGGATGATCCTCCAGCGCGGGGATCTCATGCTGGAGTTCTTC
GCCCACCCCAACTTGTTTATTGCAGCTTATAATGGTTACAAATAAAGCAATAGCATCACAAATTTCACAA
ATAAAGCATTTTTTTCACTGCATTCTAGTTGTGGTTTGTCCAAACTCATCAATGTATCTTATCATGTCTG
TATACCGTCGACCTCTAGCTAGAGCTTGGCGTAATCATGGTCATAGCTGTTTCCTGTGTGAAATTGTTAT
CCGCTCACAATTCCACACAACATACGAGCCGGAAGCATAAAGTGTAAAGCCTGGGGTGCCTAATGAGTGA
GCTAACTTACATTAATTGCGTTGCGCTCACTGCCCGCTTTCCAGTCGGGAAACCTGTCGTGCCAGCTGCA
TTAATGAATCGGCCAACGCGCGGGGAGAGGCGGTTTGCGTATTGGGCGCTCTTCCGCTTCCTCGCTCACT
GACTCGCTGCGCTCGGTCGTTCGGCTGCGGCGAGCGGTATCAGCTCACTCAAAGGCGGTAATACGGTTAT
CCACAGAATCAGGGGATAACGCAGGAAAGAACATGTGAGCAAAAGGCCAGCAAAAGGCCAGGAACCGTAA
AAAGGCCGCGTTGCTGGCGTTTTTCCATAGGCTCCGCCCCCCTGACGAGCATCACAAAAATCGACGCTCA
AGTCAGAGGTGGCGAAACCCGACAGGACTATAAAGATACCAGGCGTTTCCCCCTGGAAGCTCCCTCGTGC
GCTCTCCTGTTCCGACCCTGCCGCTTACCGGATACCTGTCCGCCTTTCTCCCTTCGGGAAGCGTGGCGCT
TTCTCATAGCTCACGCTGTAGGTATCTCAGTTCGGTGTAGGTCGTTCGCTCCAAGCTGGGCTGTGTGCAC
GAACCCCCCGTTCAGCCCGACCGCTGCGCCTTATCCGGTAACTATCGTCTTGAGTCCAACCCGGTAAGAC
ACGACTTATCGCCACTGGCAGCAGCCACTGGTAACAGGATTAGCAGAGCGAGGTATGTAGGCGGTGCTAC
AGAGTTCTTGAAGTGGTGGCCTAACTACGGCTACACTAGAAGAACAGTATTTGGTATCTGCGCTCTGCTG
AAGCCAGTTACCTTCGGAAAAAGAGTTGGTAGCTCTTGATCCGGCAAACAAACCACCGCTGGTAGCGGTG
GTTTTTTTGTTTGCAAGCAGCAGATTACGCGCAGAAAAAAAGGATCTCAAGAAGATCCTTTGATCTTTTC
TACGGGGTCTGACGCTCAGTGGAACGAAAACTCACGTTAAGGGATTTTGGTCATGAGATTATCAAAAAGG
ATCTTCACCTAGATCCTTTTAAATTAAAAATGAAGTTTTAAATCAATCTAAAGTATATATGAGTAAACTT
GGTCTGACAGTTACCAATGCTTAATCAGTGAGGCACCTATCTCAGCGATCTGTCTATTTCGTTCATCCAT
AGTTGCCTGACTCCCCGTCGTGTAGATAACTACGATACGGGAGGGCTTACCATCTGGCCCCAGTGCTGCA
ATGATACCGCGAGACCCACGCTCACCGGCTCCAGATTTATCAGCAATAAACCAGCCAGCCGGAAGGGCCG
AGCGCAGAAGTGGTCCTGCAACTTTATCCGCCTCCATCCAGTCTATTAATTGTTGCCGGGAAGCTAGAGT
AAGTAGTTCGCCAGTTAATAGTTTGCGCAACGTTGTTGCCATTGCTACAGGCATCGTGGTGTCACGCTCG
TCGTTTGGTATGGCTTCATTCAGCTCCGGTTCCCAACGATCAAGGCGAGTTACATGATCCCCCATGTTGT
GCAAAAAAGCGGTTAGCTCCTTCGGTCCTCCGATCGTTGTCAGAAGTAAGTTGGCCGCAGTGTTATCACT
CATGGTTATGGCAGCACTGCATAATTCTCTTACTGTCATGCCATCCGTAAGATGCTTTTCTGTGACTGGT
GAGTACTCAACCAAGTCATTCTGAGAATAGTGTATGCGGCGACCGAGTTGCTCTTGCCCGGCGTCAATAC
GGGATAATACCGCGCCACATAGCAGAACTTTAAAAGTGCTCATCATTGGAAAACGTTCTTCGGGGCGAAA
ACTCTCAAGGATCTTACCGCTGTTGAGATCCAGTTCGATGTAACCCACTCGTGCACCCAACTGATCTTCA
GCATCTTTTACTTTCACCAGCGTTTCTGGGTGAGCAAAAACAGGAAGGCAAAATGCCGCAAAAAAGGGAA
TAAGGGCGACACGGAAATGTTGAATACTCATACTCTTCCTTTTTCAATATTATTGAAGCATTTATCAGGG
TTATTGTCTCATGAGCGGATACATATTTGAATGTATTTAGAAAAATAAACAAATAGGGGTTCCGCGCACA
TTTCCCCGAAAAGTGCCACCT
